Addgene plasmid #165061: pISKP1-TIR1
Purpose: Integrative expression of SKP1-fusing rice auxin receptor gene OsTIR1
Depositing lab: Claudia Vickers. Depositing organization: University of Queensland. Publication: Auxin-mediated protein depletion for metabolic engineering in terpene-producing yeast. Lu Z, Peng B, Ebert BE, Dumsday G, Vickers CE. Nat Commun. 2021 Feb 16;12(1):1051. doi: 10.1038/s41467-021-21313-1. PubMed 33594068.
Backbone
  Vector backbone: pUC19
  Vector type: Yeast Expression
Growth in bacteria
  Bacterial resistance: Ampicillin, 100 μg/mL
  Growth temperature: 37°C
  Growth strain: DH5alpha
  Copy number: High Copy
Gene/Insert
  Gene/Insert name: P-URA3>KlURA3>T-AgTEF1- T-PGK1-P-ACS2> SKP1>OsTIR1opt>T-URA3
  Species: Other
  Mutation: WT
  Cloning method: Gibson Cloning
Terms and licenses: Academic/Nonprofit Terms; Industry Terms: Not Available to Industry
How to cite: pISKP1-TIR1 was a gift from Claudia Vickers (Addgene plasmid # 165061 ; http://n2t.net/addgene:165061 ; RRID:Addgene_165061)
