[The description below was written by a language model from this plasmid's Addgene catalogue record and pLannotate feature annotations shown in this document.]
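Description:
pISKP1-TIR1 is a yeast integrative expression plasmid built on the pUC19 backbone by Gibson assembly. In E. coli it is maintained at high copy through the ColE1/pUC origin and selected with ampicillin via the β-lactamase gene; remnants of the lac promoter/operator and lacZα region from pUC19 are also annotated. No yeast replication origin (2μ or CEN/ARS) appears in the feature table, consistent with a construct meant to be inserted into the genome rather than maintained episomally.

The yeast cassette is described in the record as P-URA3>KlURA3>T-AgTEF1 followed by T-PGK1, P-ACS2>SKP1>OsTIR1opt>T-URA3. The first unit is a uracil prototrophy marker, recorded as the Kluyveromyces lactis URA3 gene (the automated annotation matched it to the S. cerevisiae orthologue), driven by a URA3 promoter fragment and closed by the AgTEF1 terminator. A PGK1 terminator then separates the marker from the expression unit, in which the ACS2 promoter named in the record (not detected by the annotation tool) drives yeast SKP1 fused in front of a codon-optimised rice auxin receptor F-box protein, OsTIR1. The cassette ends in URA3 3′ sequence. Because URA3 promoter and terminator sequences flank the whole cassette, they probably also serve as homology arms for targeting the URA3 locus, although the record does not state the integration site explicitly.

SKP1 is the adaptor subunit of the SCF ubiquitin ligase, so linking it directly to OsTIR1 presumably helps the plant receptor engage the yeast degradation machinery. The plasmid supplies the receptor component of an auxin-inducible degron system, used for auxin-triggered depletion of degron-tagged proteins in metabolic engineering of terpene-producing yeast.
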