Features (pLannotate 1.2.2; 17 found; start..end, strand, type, name):
      2..272     +  terminator     PGK1 terminator: S. cerevisae PGK1; transcription terminator for 3-phosphoglycerate kinase gene
    648..669     -  promoter       LEU2 promoter (fragment): S. cerevisiae LEU2
    768..1349    +  CDS            SKP1: SKP1_YEAST - Also known as CBF3D. Experimental evidence at protein level: Swiss-Prot protein existence level 1. Essential component of the E3 ubiquitin ligase complex SCF (SKP1-CUL1-F-box protein) ubiquitin ligase complex, which mediates the ubiquitination and subsequent proteasomal degradation of target proteins like phosphorylated SIC1. Participates in the attachment of chromosomes to the spindle. Acts as a regulatory component of the centromere DNA-binding protein complex CBF3, which is essential for chromosome segregation and movement of centromeres along microtubules. CBF3 is required for
   1398..3122    +  CDS            TIR1B_ORYSJ: Experimental evidence at transcript level: Swiss-Prot protein existence level 2. From Oryza sativa subsp. japonica (Rice).
   3130..3231    +  CDS            URA3 (fragment): orotidine-5'-phosphate decarboxylase, required for uracil biosynthesis; S. cerevisiae URA3; yeast auxotrophic marker, counterselectable with 5-fluoroorotic acid (5-FOA)
   3385..3401    -  protein_bind   lac operator: The lac repressor binds to the lac operator to inhibit transcription in E. coli. This inhibition can be relieved by adding lactose or isopropyl-β-D-thiogalactopyranoside (IPTG). lac repressor encoded by lacI
   3409..3439    -  promoter       lac promoter: promoter for the E. coli lac operon
   3454..3475    -  protein_bind   CAP binding site: CAP binding activates transcription in the presence of cAMP. E. coli catabolite activator protein
   3488..3580    -  CDS            lacI (fragment): lac repressor; lacI; The lac repressor binds to the lac operator to inhibit transcription in E. coli. This inhibition can be relieved by adding lactose or isopropyl-β-D-thiogalactopyranoside (IPTG).
   3763..4351    -  rep_origin     ori: high-copy-number ColE1/pMB1/pBR322/pUC origin of replication
   4522..5382    -  CDS            AmpR: β-lactamase; bla; confers resistance to ampicillin, carbenicillin, and related antibiotics
   5383..5487    -  promoter       AmpR promoter: bla
   5582..5617    +  CDS            rop (fragment): Rop protein, which maintains plasmids at low copy number; rop
   5719..5818    +  misc_feature   bom (fragment): basis of mobility region from pBR322
   5824..5981    -  CDS            lacZα (fragment): LacZα fragment of β-galactosidase; lacZ fragment
   5988..6151    +  promoter       URA3 promoter (fragment): S. cerevisiae URA3
   6154..6939    +  CDS            URA3: PYRF_YEAST - Experimental evidence at protein level: Swiss-Prot protein existence level 1. From Saccharomyces cerevisiae (strain ATCC 204508 / S288c) (Baker's yeast).
>Addgene plasmid #165061 | pISKP1-TIR1 | addgene full sequence | sequence record 327177 | Addgene NGS Result
TATTGAATTGAATTGAAATCGATAGATCAATTTTTTTCTTTTCTCTTTCCCCATCCTTTACGCTAAAATA
ATAGTTTATTTTATTTTTTGAATATTTTTTATTTATATACGTATATATAGACTATTATTTATCTTTTAAT
GATTATTAAGATTTTTATTAAAAAAAAATTCGCTCCTCTTTTAATGCCTTTATGCAGTTTTTTTTTCCCA
TTCGATATTTCTATGTTCGGGTTCAGCGTATTTTAAGTTTAATAACTCGAAAATTCTGCGTTCGTTAAAG
CTTTCGAGAAGGATATTATTTGCGGCCGCGATTGCAAGAATTGATCTCCCTCATCGATGTCATAAATCAG
TAAATATAAACATTAAATACATTACACGTAGCCACCCGCTGTATAGCATAAAACTAACTTAAAATTATTC
ATATGCGTTTCCCGGGGCCGAAGCGTTATTGCCGATATTCGGTAGCCGATTCCGCTGGCTTTTTTTTTTT
GAACGAGGCAAAAAAGTTTCGTGACTGAACTTCTTCGTCACTGGTTTTGTTGATAATTTTTATCGTTTTT
TACTTCGAGATTGAAAACAGTGTTCTGAATTTTAGCAACGATATCGCACCGCACGTTTAGCCTGATCAAA
CCTTATATATACCTCTACCTTAAAATATATATATATATAGTATTCGAATTCCGAATTGTGTGTCTCCGCG
GTTAGTGATTGTTATACACAAACAGAATACAGGAAAGTAAATCAATACAATAATAAAAGCTAGCAAAATG
GTGACTTCTAATGTTGTCCTAGTGAGTGGTGAGGGTGAACGATTCACCGTAGACAAGAAAATCGCGGAGA
GATCCCTGCTATTGAAAAACTATCTGAACGATATGCATGACAGCAACCTACAAAACAACTCAGATTCAGA
ATCAGATTCAGACTCGGAAACGAACCACAAAAGCAAAGACAACAATAACGGTGACGACGACGATGAGGAT
GACGACGAGATTGTGATGCCCGTGCCCAATGTTCGGTCTTCCGTTTTGCAGAAGGTTATCGAATGGGCCG
AGCACCACAGAGACTCTAACTTCCCTGACGAAGATGACGACGATTCCAGAAAGAGTGCTCCCGTGGACTC
ATGGGACAGAGAATTCCTGAAAGTGGACCAAGAGATGCTATACGAAATTATTCTGGCGGCAAACTACCTC
AACATCAAGCCCTTGCTTGACGCTGGCTGCAAGGTGGTTGCTGAAATGATCAGGGGAAGGTCTCCCGAGG
AAATTAGAAGAACGTTTAATATCGTCAACGACTTCACTCCAGAGGAGGAGGCTGCCATTAGGCGTGAAAA
TGAATGGGCTGAAGACCGTGGTATCTTTGATTTGGGTGCTGGTGCTGGTGCTGGTGACCTTACTTCTATG
ACCTATTTCCCAGAAGAAGTCGTTGAACACATCTTCTCTTTCTTGCCAGCTCAAAGAGATAGAAATACTG
TTTCCTTGGTTTGTAAGGTTTGGTATGAAATCGAAAGATTGAGTAGACGTGGTGTTTTCGTCGGTAATTG
TTACGCTGTTAGAGCTGGTAGAGTTGCTGCTAGATTCCCAAATGTTAGAGCCTTGACTGTCAAAGGTAAA
CCACATTTTGCTGACTTTAACTTGGTCCCACCAGATTGGGGTGGTTATGCTGGTCCATGGATTGAAGCTG
CCGCTAGAGGTTGTCACGGTTTGGAAGAATTGCGTATGAAAAGAATGGTCGTTTCTGACGAATCTTTGGA
ATTATTGGCCCGTTCTTTTCCAAGATTCAGAGCTTTGGTTTTGATCTCTTGTGAAGGTTTCAGTACTGAC
GGTTTGGCTGCCGTTGCTTCCCATTGTAAATTATTGAGAGAATTGGACTTGCAAGAAAATGAAGTCGAAG
ATAGAGGTCCAAGATGGTTATCTTGTTTTCCAGACTCTTGTACTTCTTTGGTCTCTTTGAACTTCGCTTG
TATTAAGGGTGAAGTCAACGCTGGTTCTTTAGAAAGATTGGTCTCCCGTTCTCCAAACTTACGTTCTTTG
AGATTGAATCGTTCTGTTTCCGTTGATACCTTGGCTAAAATCTTATTGAGAACCCCAAACTTGGAAGACT
TAGGTACTGGTAACTTGACCGACGATTTCCAAACTGAATCCTACTTTAAATTAACTTCTGCTTTAGAAAA
GTGTAAGATGTTGAGATCCTTATCTGGTTTTTGGGACGCCTCTCCAGTCTGTTTATCTTTTATCTATCCA
TTGTGTGCTCAATTAACTGGTTTAAACTTATCTTACGCTCCAACCTTGGATGCTAGTGACTTAACCAAGA
TGATTAGTAGATGTGTTAAGTTACAAAGATTATGGGTTTTAGATTGTATTTCCGATAAGGGTTTACAAGT
CGTTGCTAGTAGCTGTAAGGATTTGCAAGAATTAAGAGTCTTTCCAAGTGATTTTTACGTTGCTGGTTAC
AGCGCTGTTACTGAAGAAGGTTTGGTCGCTGTTTCTTTGGGTTGTCCAAAGTTGAACAGCTTATTGTACT
TTTGTCATCAAATGACTAATGCTGCCTTAGTCACTGTTGCTAAGAACTGTCCAAACTTCACCCGTTTCAG
ATTGTGTATTTTGGAACCAGGTAAACCAGACGTTGTCACCTCCCAACCATTGGATGAAGGTTTCGGTGCT
ATCGTTAGAGAATGTAAGGGTTTGCAAAGATTATCTATCTCTGGTTTGTTAACTGACAAAGTTTTCATGT
ACATCGGTAAATATGCCAAACAATTAGAAATGTTGAGCATTGCTTTCGCTGGTGACTCTGACAAGGGTAT
GATGCACGTTATGAATGGTTGTAAGAATTTGAGAAAGTTGGAAATTAGAGATTCTCCATTCGGTGACGCT
GCCTTATTGGGTAATTTTGCTAGATACGAAACTATGAGAAGTTTGTGGATGAGTTCCTGTAACGTTACCT
TGAAAGGTTGTCAAGTCTTAGCCAGCAAGATGCCAATGTTGAACGTCGAAGTCATCAACGAAAGAGACGG
TAGTAACGAAATGGAAGAAAATCACGGTGACTTACCAAAGGTAGAAAAGTTGTACGTATACAGAACTACT
GCTGGTGCTAGAGATGATGCTCCAAATTTCGTAAAGATTTTGTAACTCGAGAGGACTATTTGCAAAGGGA
AGGGATGCTAAGGTAGAGGGTGAACGTTACAGAAAAGCAGGCTGGGAAGCATATTTGAGAAGATGCGGCC
AGCAAAACTAAAAAACTGTATTATAAGTAAATGCATGTATACTAAACTCACAAATTAGAGCTTCAATTTA
ATTATATCAGTTATTACCCGGGAATCTCGGTCGTAATGATTTAAATGCATGCAAGCTTGGCGTAATCATG
GTCATAGCTGTTTCCTGTGTGAAATTGTTATCCGCTCACAATTCCACACAACATACGAGCCGGAAGCATA
AAGTGTAAAGCCTGGGGTGCCTAATGAGTGAGCTAACTCACATTAATTGCGTTGCGCTCACTGCCCGCTT
TCCAGTCGGGAAACCTGTCGTGCCAGCTGCATTAATGAATCGGCCAACGCGCGGGGAGAGGCGGTTTGCG
TATTGGGCGCTCTTCCGCTTCCTCGCTCACTGACTCGCTGCGCTCGGTCGTTCGGCTGCGGCGAGCGGTA
TCAGCTCACTCAAAGGCGGTAATACGGTTATCCACAGAATCAGGGGATAACGCAGGAAAGAACATGTGAG
CAAAAGGCCAGCAAAAGGCCAGGAACCGTAAAAAGGCCGCGTTGCTGGCGTTTTTCCATAGGCTCCGCCC
CCCTGACGAGCATCACAAAAATCGACGCTCAAGTCAGAGGTGGCGAAACCCGACAGGACTATAAAGATAC
CAGGCGTTTCCCCCTGGAAGCTCCCTCGTGCGCTCTCCTGTTCCGACCCTGCCGCTTACCGGATACCTGT
CCGCCTTTCTCCCTTCGGGAAGCGTGGCGCTTTCTCATAGCTCACGCTGTAGGTATCTCAGTTCGGTGTA
GGTCGTTCGCTCCAAGCTGGGCTGTGTGCACGAACCCCCCGTTCAGCCCGACCGCTGCGCCTTATCCGGT
AACTATCGTCTTGAGTCCAACCCGGTAAGACACGACTTATCGCCACTGGCAGCAGCCACTGGTAACAGGA
TTAGCAGAGCGAGGTATGTAGGCGGTGCTACAGAGTTCTTGAAGTGGTGGCCTAACTACGGCTACACTAG
AAGAACAGTATTTGGTATCTGCGCTCTGCTGAAGCCAGTTACCTTCGGAAAAAGAGTTGGTAGCTCTTGA
TCCGGCAAACAAACCACCGCTGGTAGCGGTGGTTTTTTTGTTTGCAAGCAGCAGATTACGCGCAGAAAAA
AAGGATCTCAAGAAGATCCTTTGATCTTTTCTACGGGGTCTGACGCTCAGTGGAACGAAAACTCACGTTA
AGGGATTTTGGTCATGAGATTATCAAAAAGGATCTTCACCTAGATCCTTTTAAATTAAAAATGAAGTTTT
AAATCAATCTAAAGTATATATGAGTAAACTTGGTCTGACAGTTACCAATGCTTAATCAGTGAGGCACCTA
TCTCAGCGATCTGTCTATTTCGTTCATCCATAGTTGCCTGACTCCCCGTCGTGTAGATAACTACGATACG
GGAGGGCTTACCATCTGGCCCCAGTGCTGCAATGATACCGCGAGACCCACGCTCACCGGCTCCAGATTTA
TCAGCAATAAACCAGCCAGCCGGAAGGGCCGAGCGCAGAAGTGGTCCTGCAACTTTATCCGCCTCCATCC
AGTCTATTAATTGTTGCCGGGAAGCTAGAGTAAGTAGTTCGCCAGTTAATAGTTTGCGCAACGTTGTTGC
CATTGCTACAGGCATCGTGGTGTCACGCTCGTCGTTTGGTATGGCTTCATTCAGCTCCGGTTCCCAACGA
TCAAGGCGAGTTACATGATCCCCCATGTTGTGCAAAAAAGCGGTTAGCTCCTTCGGTCCTCCGATCGTTG
TCAGAAGTAAGTTGGCCGCAGTGTTATCACTCATGGTTATGGCAGCACTGCATAATTCTCTTACTGTCAT
GCCATCCGTAAGATGCTTTTCTGTGACTGGTGAGTACTCAACCAAGTCATTCTGAGAATAGTGTATGCGG
CGACCGAGTTGCTCTTGCCCGGCGTCAATACGGGATAATACCGCGCCACATAGCAGAACTTTAAAAGTGC
TCATCATTGGAAAACGTTCTTCGGGGCGAAAACTCTCAAGGATCTTACCGCTGTTGAGATCCAGTTCGAT
GTAACCCACTCGTGCACCCAACTGATCTTCAGCATCTTTTACTTTCACCAGCGTTTCTGGGTGAGCAAAA
ACAGGAAGGCAAAATGCCGCAAAAAAGGGAATAAGGGCGACACGGAAATGTTGAATACTCATACTCTTCC
TTTTTCAATATTATTGAAGCATTTATCAGGGTTATTGTCTCATGAGCGGATACATATTTGAATGTATTTA
GAAAAATAAACAAATAGGGGTTCCGCGCACATTTCCCCGAAAAGTGCCACCTGACGTCTAAGAAACCATT
ATTATCATGACATTAACCTATAAAAATAGGCGTATCACGAGGCCCTTTCGTCTCGCGCGTTTCGGTGATG
ACGGTGAAAACCTCTGACACATGCAGCTCCCGGAGACGGTCACAGCTTGTCTGTAAGCGGATGCCGGGAG
CAGACAAGCCCGTCAGGGCGCGTCAGCGGGTGTTGGCGGGTGTCGGGGCTGGCTTAACTATGCGGCATCA
GAGCAGATTGTACTGAGAGTGCACCATATGCGGTGTGAAATACCGCACAGATGCGTAAGGAGAAAATACC
GCATCAGGCGCCATTCGCCATTCAGGCTGCGCAACTGTTGGGAAGGGCGATCGGTGCGGGCCTCTTCGCT
ATTACGCCAGCTGGCGAAAGGGGGATGTGCTGCAAGGCGATTAAGTTGGGTAACGCCAGGGTTTTCCCAG
TCACGACGTTGTAAAACGACGGCCAGTGAATTCATTTAAATTTTTTTGATTCGGTAATCTCCGAACAGAA
GGAAGAACGAAGGAAGGAGCACAGACTTAGATTGGTATATATACGCATATGTAGTGTTGAAGAAACATGA
AATTGCCCAGTATTCTTAACCCAACTGCACAGAACAAAAACCTGCAGGAAACGAAGATAAAACATGTCCA
CAAAATCATATACCAGTAGAGCTGAGACTCATGCAAGTCCGGTTGCATCGAAACTTTTACGTTTAATGGA
TGAAAAGAAGACCAATTTGTGTGCTTCTCTTGACGTTCGTTCGACTGATGAGCTATTGAAACTTGTTGAA
ACGTTGGGTCCATACATTTGCCTTTTGAAAACACACGTTGATATCTTGGATGATTTCAGTTATGAGGGTA
CTGTCGTTCCATTGAAAGCATTGGCAGAGAAATACAAGTTCTTGATATTTGAGGACAGAAAATTCGCCGA
TATCGGTAACACAGTCAAATTACAATATACATCGGGCGTTTACCGTATCGCAGAATGGTCTGATATCACC
AACGCCCACGGGGTTACTGGTGCTGGTATTGTTGCTGGCTTGAAACAAGGTGCGCAAGAGGTCACCAAAG
AACCAAGGGGATTATTGATGCTTGCTGAATTGTCTTCCAAGGGTTCTCTAGCACACGGTGAATATACTAA
GGGTACCGTTGATATTGCAAAGAGTGATAAAGATTTCGTTATTGGGTTCATTGCTCAGAACGATATGGGA
GGAAGAGAAGAAGGGTTTGATTGGCTAATCATGACCCCAGGTGTAGGTTTAGACGACAAAGGCGATGCAT
TGGGTCAGCAGTACAGAACCGTCGACGAAGTTGTAAGTGGTGGATCAGATATCATCATTGTTGGCAGAGG
ACTTTTCGCCAAGGGTAGAGATCCTAAGGTTGAAGGTGAAAGATACAGAAATGCTGGATGGGAAGCGTAC
CAAAAGAGAATCAGCGCTCCCCATTAATTATACAGGAAACTTAATAGAACAAATCACATATTTAATCTAA
TAGCCACCTGCATTGGCACGGTGCAACACTACTTCAACTTCATCTTACAAAAAGATCACGTGATCTGTTG
TATTGGGATCTCTAG
